>Addgene plasmid #25889 | ninaC-15 | addgene partial sequence | sequence record 31917 | 25889 with T7
TGGATCCCCCGGGCTGCAGGAATTCCCCAAGACATTTTATTTATTCCATTGTGTGAAACGTTTTTGAGAA
AGTGATGAAGAAAACTTCAATCATTATTTTGGAATTTTAGGTGGGTTTTAGCTAAATTGTCTTATGGTTT
GCATAACAATTAATTTTAATATTTTTACTCTTAATCACTAGTTTTAGATATCGACGGCATAGCCTGAAAG
AGTGATTCCAGGTGCAATCTCCTCTTCTACATAGGATCCTGCCTCCTCGAAGGATCTAGCATTGCTATCT
TCGAAGCTGCGACCCACGCTGGCTGGAGATTGTCTCAAGGTCGGAGCCCTCTGCTGCTGGCCAAACTTCC
TAGACACACCATAGTTTCCCGATGATGAATTATAGCCCTCATCGTCTTGGTACCGGCGACCTGTCGAGCG
TAGCTTGGGCGGCTGGAACGTGTGTTGGTCACCACTGTCCGATCCGCGGCGATTGTTAAAGTCATAGGTG
TTGGTCTCGGATCCCCTCGGATAGTTAGTCTTGCGCAGCATAGCCTTGAAGTTGAATGGTGGATCCTCAG
AGTTATCACCCTCGTTGCGAGCCATGTTCTGAAGTTCTCTAACTGGATCCGACGGAGGATACGAGGATCT
TTGCTGATAGTTGCGTTGCTGCTGGTTCGGATTATTGCGATAATAGTTGGATGAGGGCATTGGTGGAGGA
GGAGGTGGAGGCGCCGCATAGCCCTTCAAGGAGTTGCGCCTGGATCCGGATCGATGTTCGCCCCAGTTCT
GGTTGT
