[The description below was written by a language model from this plasmid's Addgene catalogue record.]
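Description:
ninaC-15 is a bacterial cloning plasmid built on pBluescript KS+, a phagemid backbone of about 3 kb from Stratagene. The catalogue classes it as a bacterial expression vector. It is propagated in E. coli under ampicillin selection; the copy number is recorded as unknown, although pBluescript-family vectors generally carry a high-copy ColE1-type origin along with an f1 origin for single-stranded DNA production. No feature table accompanies the entry, so the presence and arrangement of these backbone elements in this particular clone cannot be confirmed from the record.

The insert is a Drosophila melanogaster fragment of roughly 4.7 kb named p174, cloned by restriction digestion with EcoRI listed as the 5′ site; whether that site survived cloning is not known, and no 3′ site is given. The plasmid name indicates the ninaC locus, a fly gene known for encoding photoreceptor proteins that combine kinase and myosin-like domains, and p174 most likely denotes the larger of its two protein isoforms, though the record itself does not explain the designation or say whether the insert is a cDNA or genomic fragment. The insert is flanked by the T7 and T3 primer sites of the polylinker, listed here for sequencing from the 5′ and 3′ ends respectively; in pBluescript these phage promoters can also drive in vitro transcription of either strand. No tags, reporters, mutations or dedicated expression promoter are recorded, and no intended use is stated. The clone would plausibly serve as a source of ninaC sequence for sequencing, subcloning or making RNA probes.
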