Addgene plasmid #25889: ninaC-15
Depositing lab: Gerald Rubin. Depositing organization: University of California, Berkeley.
Backbone
  Vector backbone: pBluescript KS+
  Backbone size w/o insert (bp): 3000
  Vector type: Bacterial Expression ; Stratagene
Growth in bacteria
  Bacterial resistance: Ampicillin, 100 μg/mL
  Growth temperature: 37°C
  Growth strain: DH5alpha
  Copy number: Unknown
Gene/Insert
  Gene/Insert name: p174
  Species: D. melanogaster (fly)
  Insert size (bp): 4698
  Cloning method: Restriction Enzyme; 5′ cloning site EcoRI (unknown if destroyed)
  Sequencing primers: 5′ T7; 3′ T3
Terms and licenses: Academic/Nonprofit Terms; Industry Terms: Not Available to Industry
How to cite: ninaC-15 was a gift from Gerald Rubin (Addgene plasmid # 25889 ; http://n2t.net/addgene:25889 ; RRID:Addgene_25889)
